>Addgene plasmid #157386 | pD649-HAsp-TYRO3-COMP5AP-AviTag-9xHis | depositor full sequence | sequence record 303881 | Full Sequence
TTTCAATATTATTGAAGCATTTATCAGGGTTATTGTCTCATGAGCGGATACATATTTGAATGTATTTAGA
AAAATAAACAAATAGGGGTCAGTGTTACAACCAATTAACCAATTCTGAACATTATCGCGAGCCCATTTAT
ACCTGAATATGGCTCATAACACCCCTTGCTCATGACCAAAATCCCTTAACGTGAGTTACGCGCGCGTCGT
TCCACTGAGCGTCAGACCCCGTAGAAAAGATCAAAGGATCTTCTTGAGATCCTTTTTTTCTGCGCGTAAT
CTGCTGCTTGCAAACAAAAAAACCACCGCTACCAGCGGTGGTTTGTTTGCCGGATCAAGAGCTACCAACT
CTTTTTCCGAAGGTAACTGGCTTCAGCAGAGCGCAGATACCAAATACTGTTCTTCTAGTGTAGCCGTAGT
TAGCCCACCACTTCAAGAACTCTGTAGCACCGCCTACATACCTCGCTCTGCTAATCCTGTTACCAGTGGC
TGCTGCCAGTGGCGATAAGTCGTGTCTTACCGGGTTGGACTCAAGACGATAGTTACCGGATAAGGCGCAG
CGGTCGGGCTGAACGGGGGGTTCGTGCACACAGCCCAGCTTGGAGCGAACGACCTACACCGAACTGAGAT
ACCTACAGCGTGAGCTATGAGAAAGCGCCACGCTTCCCGAAGGGAGAAAGGCGGACAGGTATCCGGTAAG
CGGCAGGGTCGGAACAGGAGAGCGCACGAGGGAGCTTCCAGGGGGAAACGCCTGGTATCTTTATAGTCCT
GTCGGGTTTCGCCACCTCTGACTTGAGCGTCGATTTTTGTGATGCTCGTCAGGGGGGCGGAGCCTATGGA
AAAACGCCAGCAACGCGGCCTTTTTACGGTTCCTGGCCTTTTGCTGGCCTTTTGCTCACATGTTCTTTCC
TGCGTTATCCCCTGATTCTGTGGATAACCGTATTACCGCCTTTGAGTGAGCTGATACCGCTCGCCGCAGC
CGAACGACCGAGCGCAGCGAGTCAGTGAGCGAGGAAGCGGAAGGCGAGAGTAGGGAACTGCCAGGCATCA
AACTAAGCAGAAGGCCCCTGACGGATGGCCTTTTTGCGTTTCTACAAACTCTTTCTGTGTTGTAAAACGA
CGGCCAGTCTTAAGCTCGGGCCCCCTGGGCGGTTCTGATAACGAGTAATCGTTAATCCGCAAATAACGTA
AAAACCCGCTTCGGCGGGTTTTTTTATGGGGGGAGTTTAGGGAAAGAGCATTTGTCAGAATATTTAAGGG
CGCCTGTCACTTTGCTTGATATATGAGAATTATTTAACCTTATAAATGAGAAAAAAGCAACGCACTTTAA
ATAAGATACGTTGCTTTTTCGATTGATGAACACCTATAATTAAACTATTCATCTATTATTTATGATTTTT
TGTATATACAATATTTCTAGTTTGTTAAAGAGAATTAAGAAAATAAATCTCGAAAATAATAAAGGGAAAA
TCAGTTTTTGATATCAAAATTATACATGTCAACGATAATACAAAATATAATACAAACTATAAGATGTTAT
CAGTATTTATTATCATTTAGAATAAATTTTGTGTCGCCCTTAATTGTGAGCGGATAACAATTACGAGCTT
CATGCACAGTGGCGTTGACTCAATATTGGCCATTAGCCATATTATTCATTGGTTATATAGCATAAATCAA
TATTGGCTATTGGCCATTGCATACGTTGTATCTATATCATAATATGTACATTTATATTGGCTCATGTCCA
ATATGACCGCCATGTTGGCATTGATTATTGACTAGTTATTAATAGTAATCAATTACGGGGTCATTAGTTC
ATAGCCCATATATGGAGTTCCGCGTTACATAACTTACGGTAAATGGCCCGCCTGGCTGACCGCCCAACGA
CCCCCGCCCATTGACGTCAATAATGACGTATGTTCCCATAGTAACGCCAATAGGGACTTTCCATTGACGT
CAATGGGTGGAGTATTTACGGTAAACTGCCCACTTGGCAGTACATCAAGTGTATCATATGCCAAGTACGC
CCCCTATTGACGTCAATGACGGTAAATGGCCCGCCTGGCATTATGCCCAGTACATGACCTTATGGGACTT
TCCTACTTGGCAGTACATCTACGTATTAGTCATCGCTATTACCATGGTGATGCGGTTTTGGCAGTACATC
AATGGGCGTGGATAGCGGTTTGACTCACGGGGATTTCCAAGTCTCCACCCCATTGACGTCAATGGGAGTT
TGTTTTGGCACCAAAATCAACGGGACTTTCCAAAATGTCGTAACAACTCCGCCCCATTGACGCAAATGGG
CGGTAGGCGTGTACGGTGGGAGGTCTATATAAGCAGAGCTCGTTTAGTGAACCGTCAGATCGCCTGGAGA
CGCCATCCACGCTGTTTTGACCTCCATAGAAGACACCGGGACCGATCCAGCCTCCGCGGCCGGGAACGGT
GCATTGGAACGCGGATTCCCCGTGCCAAGAGTGACGTAAGTACCGCCTATAGAGTCTATAGGCCCACCCC
CTTGGCTTCGTTAGAACGCGGCTACAATTAATACATAACCTTATGTATCATACACATACGATTTAGGTGA
CACTATAGAATAACATCCACTTTGCCTTTCTCTCCACAGGTGTCCACTCCCAGGTCCAACTGCACCTCGG
TTCTATCGAAAACGCGCCTGCTAGCGCCACCATGAAGACCATCATTGCCCTGAGCTACATCTTCTGCCTG
GTGTTCGCTGCGGCCGCCGCTGGACTTAAACTTATGGGAGCCCCTGTGAAGCTGACCGTGTCTCAGGGAC
AGCCCGTGAAACTGAACTGCAGCGTGGAAGGCATGGAAGAACCCGACATCCAGTGGGTCAAAGATGGCGC
CGTGGTGCAGAACCTGGACCAGCTGTATATCCCCGTGTCCGAGCAGCACTGGATCGGCTTTCTGAGCCTG
AAGTCCGTGGAAAGAAGCGACGCCGGCAGATACTGGTGCCAGGTTGAAGATGGCGGCGAAACCGAGATCA
GCCAGCCTGTGTGGCTGACAGTGGAAGGCGTGCCATTCTTCACCGTGGAACCCAAGGATCTGGCCGTGCC
TCCTAACGCTCCATTCCAGCTGTCTTGCGAAGCCGTGGGACCTCCTGAGCCTGTGACAATAGTTTGGTGG
CGGGGCACCACAAAGATCGGCGGACCTGCTCCTTCTCCTTCCGTGCTGAATGTGACCGGCGTGACCCAGA
GCACCATGTTTAGCTGCGAGGCCCACAACCTGAAAGGCCTGGCCTCTAGCAGAACCGCCACCGTGCATCT
TCAAGCCTTGCCTGCCGCTCCTTTCAACATCACCGTGACCAAGCTGAGCAGCAGCAATGCCTCTGTGGCT
TGGATGCCTGGCGCTGATGGTAGAGCACTGCTGCAGAGCTGTACCGTGCAAGTGACACAAGCTCCAGGCG
GCTGGGAAGTGCTGGCTGTGGTTGTTCCTGTGCCTCCTTTCACCTGTCTGCTGAGAGATCTGGTGCCTGC
CACCAACTACAGCCTGAGAGTCAGATGCGCCAACGCTCTGGGCCCTTCTCCATATGCTGATTGGGTGCCC
TTCCAGACCAAAGGACTGGCCCCTGCTTCTGCCCCTCAGAATCTGCACGCCATCAGAACCGATAGCGGCC
TGATCCTGGAATGGGAAGAAGTGATCCCCGAGGCTCCTCTGGAAGGACCTCTGGGACCTTACAAGCTGTC
CTGGGTGCAAGACAACGGCACACAGGACGAACTGACCGTCGAGGGCACAAGAGCCAATCTGACAGGCTGG
GACCCTCAGAAAGACCTGATCGTCAGAGTGTGCGTGTCCAACGCCGTTGGCTGTGGACCTTGGAGTCAGC
CTCTGGTGGTGTCCTCTCACGATAGAGCTGGACAGCAGGGCCCTCCTCACAGCAGAACATCTTGGGGCGC
GCCGGAAGATCAAGTTGATCCAAGATTGATTGATGGCAAGGGCGGATCTCTGGAGGTGCTGTTCCAGGGA
CCAGGCGGAAGCGGCAATCCCGGCGGCGATCTGGCCCCCCAGATGCTGCGCGAGCTGCAGGAGACCAATG
CCGCCCTGCAGGACGTGCGCGAGCTGCTGCGCCACCGCGTGAAGGAGATCACCTTCCTGAAGAACACCGT
GATGGAGTGCGACGCCTGCGGTATGCAGCCCTCTAGAGGCTCCGGCTCCATCATCCCAGTTGAGGAGGAG
AACCCGGACTTCTGGAACCGCGAGGCAGCCGAGGCCCTGGGTGCCGCCAAGAAGCTGCAGCCTGCACAGA
CAGCCGCCAAGAACCTCATCATCTTCCTGGGCGATGGGATGGGGGTGTCTACGGTGACAGCTGCCAGGAT
CCTAAAAGGGCAGAAGAAGGACAAACTGGGGCCTGAGATACCCCTGGCCATGGACCGCTTCCCATATGTG
GCTCTGTCCAAGACATACAATGTAGACAAACATGTGCCAGACAGTGGAGCCACAGCCACGGCCTACCTGT
GCGGGGTCAAGGGCAACTTCCAGACCATTGGCTTGAGTGCAGCCGCCCGCTTTAACCAGTGCAACACGAC
ACGCGGCAACGAGGTCATCTCCGTGATGAATCGGGCCAAGAAAGCAGGGAAGTCAGTGGGAGTGGTAACC
ACCACACGAGTGCAGCACGCCTCGCCAGCCGGCACCTACGCCCACACGGTGAACCGCAACTGGTACTCGG
ACGCCGACGTGCCTGCCTCGGCCCGCCAGGAGGGGTGCCAGGACATCGCTACGCAGCTCATCTCCAACAT
GGACATTGACGTGATCCTAGGTGGAGGCCGAAAGTACATGTTTCGCATGGGAACCCCAGACCCTGAGTAC
CCAGATGACTACAGCCAAGGTGGGACCAGGCTGGACGGGAAGAATCTGGTGCAGGAATGGCTGGCGAAGC
GCCAGGGTGCCCGGTATGTGTGGAACCGCACTGAGCTCATGCAGGCTTCCCTGGACCCGTCTGTGACCCA
TCTCATGGGTCTCTTTGAGCCTGGAGACATGAAATACGAGATCCACCGAGACTCCACACTGGACCCCTCC
CTGATGGAGATGACAGAGGCTGCCCTGCGCCTGCTGAGCAGGAACCCCCGCGGCTTCTTCCTCTTCGTGG
AGGGTGGTCGCATCGACCATGGTCATCATGAAAGCAGGGCTTACCGGGCACTGACTGAGACGATCATGTT
CGACGACGCCATTGAGAGGGCGGGCCAGCTCACCAGCGAGGAGGACACGCTGAGCCTCGTCACTGCCGAC
CACTCCCACGTCTTCTCCTTCGGAGGCTACCCCCTGCGAGGGAGCTCCATCTTCGGGCTGGCCCCTGGCA
AGGCCCGGGACAGGAAGGCCTACACGGTCCTCCTATACGGAAACGGTCCAGGCTATGTGCTCAAGGACGG
CGCCCGGCCGGATGTTACCGAGAGCGAGAGCGGGAGCCCCGAGTATCGGCAGCAGTCAGCAGTGCCCCTG
GACGAAGAGACCCACGCAGGCGAGGACGTGGCGGTGTTCGCGCGCGGCCCGCAGGCGCACCTGGTTCACG
GCGTGCAGGAGCAGACCTTCATAGCGCACGTCATGGCCTTCGCCGCCTGCCTGGAGCCCTACACCGCCTG
CGACCTGGCGCCCCCCGCCGGCACCACCGACGCCGCGCACCCGGGTGGCGGAGGACTGAACGACATCTTC
GAGGCTCAGAAAATCGAATGGCACGAACATCACCATCACCATCACCATCACCATTAAGGCCGGCCTGTAG
TCACTGGCACAACGCGTTACCCGGTAAGCCAATCGGGTATACACGGTCGTCATACTGCAGACAGGGTTCT
TCTACTTTGCAAGATAGTCTTGAGTAGTAAAATAAATAGATAGAGAAAATCAGCCTCGACTGTGCCTTCT
AGTTGCCAGCCATCTGTTGTTTGCCCCTCCCCCGTGCCTTCCTTGACCCTGGAAGGTGCCACTCCCACTG
TCCTTTCCTAATAAAATGAGGAAATTGCATCACAACACTCAACCCTATCTCGGTCTATTCTTTTGATTTA
TAAGGGATTTTGCCGATTTCGGCCTATTGGTTAAAAAATGAGCTGATTTAACAAAAATTTAACGCGAATT
AATTCTGTGGAATGTGTGTCAGTTAGGGTGTGGAAAGTCCCCAGGCTCCCCAGCAGGCAGAAGTATGCAA
AGCATGCATCTCAATTAGTCAGCAACCAGGTGTGGAAAGTCCCCAGGCTCCCCAGCAGGCAGAAGTATGC
AAAGCATGCATCTCAATTAGTCAGCAACCATAGTCCCGCCCCTAACTCCGCCCATCCCGCCCCTAACTCC
GCCCAGTTCCGCCCATTCTCCGCCCCATGGCTGACTAATTTTTTTTATTTATGCAGAGGCCGAGGCCGCC
TCTGCCTCTGAGCTATTCCAGAAGTAGTGAGGAGGCTTTTTTGGAGGCCTAGGCTTTTGCAAAAAGCTCC
CGGGAGCTTGTATATCCATTTTCGGATCTGATCAGCACGTGTTGACAATTAATCATCGGCATAGTATATC
GGCATAGTATAATACGACAAGGTGAGGAACTAAACCATGACCGAGTACAAGCCCACGGTGCGCCTCGCCA
CCCGCGACGACGTCCCCAGGGCCGTACGCACCCTCGCCGCCGCGTTCGCCGACTACCCCGCCACGCGCCA
CACCGTCGATCCGGACCGCCACATCGAGCGGGTCACCGAGCTGCAAGAACTCTTCCTCACGCGCGTCGGG
CTCGACATCGGCAAGGTGTGGGTCGCGGACGACGGCGCCGCGGTGGCGGTCTGGACCACGCCGGAGAGCG
TCGAAGCGGGGGCGGTGTTCGCCGAGATCGGCCCGCGCATGGCCGAGTTGAGCGGTTCCCGGCTGGCCGC
GCAGCAACAGATGGAAGGCCTCCTGGCGCCGCACCGGCCCAAGGAGCCCGCGTGGTTCCTGGCCACCGTC
GGCGTCTCGCCCGACCACCAGGGCAAGGGTCTGGGCAGCGCCGTCGTGCTCCCCGGAGTGGAGGCGGCCG
AGCGCGCCGGGGTGCCCGCCTTCCTGGAGACATCCGCGCCCCGCAACCTCCCCTTCTACGAGCGGCTCGG
CTTCACCGTCACCGCCGACGTCGAGGTGCCCGAAGGACCGCGCACCTGGTGCATGACCCGCAAGCCCGGT
GCCTGACACGTGCTACGAGATTTCGATTCCACCGCCGCCTTCTATGAAAGGTTGGGCTTCGGAATCGTTT
TCCGGGACGCCGGCTGGATGATCCTCCAGCGCGGGGATCTCATGCTGGAGTTCTTCGCCCACCCCAACTT
GTTTATTGCAGCTTATAATGGTTACAAATAAAGCAATAGCATCACAAATTTCACAAATAAAGCATTTTTT
TCACTGCATTCTAGTTGTGGTTTGTCCAAACTCATCAATGTATCTTATCATGTCTGTATACCGTCGACCT
CTAGCTAGAGCTTGGCGTAATCATGGTCATTACCAATGCTTAATCAGTGAGGCACCTATCTCAGCGATCT
GTCTATTTCGTTCATCCATAGTTGCCTGACTCCCCGTCGTGTAGATAACTACGATACGGGAGGGCTTACC
ATCTGGCCCCAGCGCTGCGATGATACCGCGAGAACCACGCTCACCGGCTCCGGATTTATCAGCAATAAAC
CAGCCAGCCGGAAGGGCCGAGCGCAGAAGTGGTCCTGCAACTTTATCCGCCTCCATCCAGTCTATTAATT
GTTGCCGGGAAGCTAGAGTAAGTAGTTCGCCAGTTAATAGTTTGCGCAACGTTGTTGCCATCGCTACAGG
CATCGTGGTGTCACGCTCGTCGTTTGGTATGGCTTCATTCAGCTCCGGTTCCCAACGATCAAGGCGAGTT
ACATGATCCCCCATGTTGTGCAAAAAAGCGGTTAGCTCCTTCGGTCCTCCGATCGTTGTCAGAAGTAAGT
TGGCCGCAGTGTTATCACTCATGGTTATGGCAGCACTGCATAATTCTCTTACTGTCATGCCATCCGTAAG
ATGCTTTTCTGTGACTGGTGAGTACTCAACCAAGTCATTCTGAGAATAGTGTATGCGGCGACCGAGTTGC
TCTTGCCCGGCGTCAATACGGGATAATACCGCGCCACATAGCAGAACTTTAAAAGTGCTCATCATTGGAA
AACGTTCTTCGGGGCGAAAACTCTCAAGGATCTTACCGCTGTTGAGATCCAGTTCGATGTAACCCACTCG
TGCACCCAACTGATCTTCAGCATCTTTTACTTTCACCAGCGTTTCTGGGTGAGCAAAAACAGGAAGGCAA
AATGCCGCAAAAAAGGGAATAAGGGCGACACGGAAATGTTGAATACTCATATTCTTCCTT
Features (pLannotate 1.2.2; 24 found; start..end, strand, type, name):
    119..143     -  CDS            KanR (fragment): aminoglycoside phosphotransferase; aph(3')-Ia; confers resistance to kanamycin
    254..842     +  rep_origin     ori: high-copy-number ColE1/pMB1/pBR322/pUC origin of replication
   1067..1084    +  terminator     rrnB T2 terminator (fragment): transcription terminator T2 from the E. coli rrnB gene
   1109..1128    -  CDS            lacZα (fragment): LacZα fragment of β-galactosidase; lacZ fragment
   1584..1600    +  protein_bind   lac operator: The lac repressor binds to the lac operator to inhibit transcription in E. coli. This inhibition can be relieved by adding lactose or isopropyl-β-D-thiogalactopyranoside (IPTG). lac repressor encoded by lacI
   1843..2146    +  enhancer       CMV enhancer: human cytomegalovirus immediate early enhancer
   2147..2350    +  promoter       CMV promoter: human cytomegalovirus (CMV) immediate early promoter
   2486..2529    +  intron         CMV intron (fragment): modified intron A from human cytomegalovirus
   2581..2599    +  promoter       SP6 promoter: promoter for bacteriophage SP6 RNA polymerase
   2603..2640    +  CDS            IgH signal sequence (fragment): signal sequence from the mouse immunoglobulin heavy chain variable region
   2740..3915    +  CDS            TYRO3 (fragment): TYRO3_HUMAN - Also known as BYK, DTK, RSE, SKY, TIF. Experimental evidence at protein level: Swiss-Prot protein existence level 1. (Microbial infection) Acts as a receptor for Ebolavirus, possibly through GAS6 binding to phosphatidyl-serine at the surface of virion envelope. From Homo sapiens (Human).
   4012..4191    +  CDS            Comp (fragment): COMP_RAT - Experimental evidence at protein level: Swiss-Prot protein existence level 1. May play a role in the structural integrity of cartilage via its interaction with other extracellular matrix proteins such as the collagens and fibronectin. Can mediate the interaction of chondrocytes with the cartilage extracellular matrix through interaction with cell surface integrin receptors. Could play a role in the pathogenesis of osteoarthritis. Potent suppressor of apoptosis in both primary chondrocytes and transformed cells. Suppresses apoptosis by blocking the activation of caspase-3 and by indu
   4179..5631    +  CDS            SEAP (fragment): secreted alkaline phosphatase from human placenta The natural enzyme has a C-terminal transmembrane sequence that is replaced by a GPI anchor.
   5656..5697    +  CDS            AviTag™ (fragment): peptide tag that allows for enzymatic biotinylation
   5701..5724    +  CDS            8xHis: 8xHis affinity tag
   5870..5981    +  polyA_signal   bGH poly(A) signal: bovine growth hormone polyadenylation signal
   5982..6090    +  rep_origin     f1 ori (fragment): f1 bacteriophage origin of replication; arrow indicates direction of (+) strand synthesis
   6104..6433    +  promoter       SV40 promoter: SV40 enhancer and early promoter
   6481..6528    +  promoter       EM7 promoter: synthetic bacterial promoter&nbsp
   6547..7146    +  CDS            PuroR (fragment): puromycin N-acetyltransferase; pac from Streptomyces; confers resistance to puromycin
   7156..7281    +  CDS            ble (fragment): BLE_KLEPN - Experimental evidence at protein level: Swiss-Prot protein existence level 1. Binding protein with a strong affinity to the bleomycin family of antibiotics. Binds to CL990; an antimitotic-antibiotic compound. From Klebsiella pneumoniae.
   7276..7397    +  polyA_signal   SV40 poly(A) signal: SV40 polyadenylation signal
   7450..8310    -  CDS            AmpR: β-lactamase; bla; confers resistance to ampicillin, carbenicillin, and related antibiotics
   8313..89      -  promoter       AmpR promoter (fragment) (across the origin): bla
