[The description below was written by a language model from this plasmid's Addgene catalogue record and pLannotate feature annotations shown in this document.]
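Description:
pD649-HAsp-TYRO3-COMP5AP-AviTag-9xHis is a mammalian expression plasmid (8,320 bp in the depositor's full sequence) built on the pD649 backbone to produce a secreted, multimerised form of the human TYRO3 receptor extracellular domain. It is propagated in E. coli as a high-copy plasmid through a ColE1/pUC-type origin and is selected with ampicillin via the β-lactamase gene. The annotation also shows an SV40 early promoter/EM7 promoter cassette driving a puromycin N-acetyltransferase gene with an SV40 poly(A) signal, which could permit puromycin selection in mammalian cells. Short kanamycin-resistance, lacZα, ble and f1 ori matches are only fragments and are probably non-functional remnants.

The expression unit uses the CMV immediate-early enhancer and promoter followed by a piece of CMV intron A, with an SP6 promoter just upstream of the coding region. An N-terminal secretion signal directs the protein into the secretory pathway. The plasmid name calls it HAsp, whereas the annotation tool matches part of it to a mouse immunoglobulin heavy-chain leader. The TYRO3 ectodomain, cloned between NotI and AscI sites that remain intact, is fused at its C terminus to a coiled-coil segment of rat cartilage oligomeric matrix protein (COMP), which drives pentamer assembly. This is followed by human placental alkaline phosphatase, an AviTag for enzymatic biotinylation and a polyhistidine tag (9xHis by name, annotated as 8xHis), ending at a bGH poly(A) signal.

Pentamerisation raises avidity and alkaline phosphatase gives an enzymatic readout, a design suited to detecting weak extracellular binding. The plasmid belongs to a collection used for human IgSF cell-surface interactome screening. The depositor notes that some plasmids in the collection may carry an IS4-like transposase upstream of the CMV promoter, but none is annotated here.
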