Addgene plasmid #157386: pD649-HAsp-TYRO3-COMP5AP-AviTag-9xHis
Purpose: Mammalian expression of cell-surface protein extracellular domain fused to COMP5AP-AviTag-9xHis. Protein is secreted from cells.
Depositing lab: Chris Garcia. Depositing organization: Stanford University. Publication: A Human IgSF Cell-Surface Interactome Reveals a Complex Network of Protein-Protein Interactions. Wojtowicz WM, Vielmetter J, Fernandes RA, Siepe DH, Eastman CL, Chisholm GB, Cox S, Klock H, Anderson PW, Rue SM, Miller JJ, Glaser SM, Bragstad ML, Vance J, Lam AW, Lesley SA, Zinn K, Garcia KC. Cell. 2020 Aug 20;182(4):1027-1043.e17. doi: 10.1016/j.cell.2020.07.025. PubMed 32822567.
Backbone
  Vector backbone: pD649
  Backbone size w/o insert (bp): 7153
  Vector type: Mammalian Expression
Growth in bacteria
  Bacterial resistance: Ampicillin, 100 μg/mL
  Growth temperature: 37°C
  Growth strain: DH5alpha
  Copy number: High Copy
Gene/Insert
  Gene/Insert name: TYRO3
  Species: H. sapiens (human)
  Insert size (bp): 1167
  Entrez Gene: TYRO3 (a.k.a. BYK, Dtk, Etk-2, RSE, Rek, Sky, Tif)
  Promoter: CMV/SP6
  Tag / fusion protein: COMP5AP-AviTag-9xHis (C terminal on backbone)
  Cloning method: Restriction Enzyme; 5′ cloning site GCGGCCGC (not destroyed); 3′ cloning site GGCGCGCC (not destroyed)
  Sequencing primers: 5′ ATTTAGGTGACACTATAG; 3′ CGTCGCACTCCATCACGGTG
Resource information
  A portion of this plasmid was derived from a plasmid made by: synthesis by ThermoFisher
Terms and licenses: Academic/Nonprofit Terms; Industry Terms: Not Available to Industry
Depositor comments: Some plasmids in this collection may have an IS4-like element ISVsa5 family transposase upstream of the CMV promoter.
How to cite: pD649-HAsp-TYRO3-COMP5AP-AviTag-9xHis was a gift from Chris Garcia (Addgene plasmid # 157386 ; http://n2t.net/addgene:157386 ; RRID:Addgene_157386)
