>Addgene plasmid #157386 | pD649-HAsp-TYRO3-COMP5AP-AviTag-9xHis | depositor partial sequence | sequence record 303882 | insert (extracellular domain)
GCTGGACTTAAACTTATGGGAGCCCCTGTGAAGCTGACCGTGTCTCAGGGACAGCCCGTGAAACTGAACT
GCAGCGTGGAAGGCATGGAAGAACCCGACATCCAGTGGGTCAAAGATGGCGCCGTGGTGCAGAACCTGGA
CCAGCTGTATATCCCCGTGTCCGAGCAGCACTGGATCGGCTTTCTGAGCCTGAAGTCCGTGGAAAGAAGC
GACGCCGGCAGATACTGGTGCCAGGTTGAAGATGGCGGCGAAACCGAGATCAGCCAGCCTGTGTGGCTGA
CAGTGGAAGGCGTGCCATTCTTCACCGTGGAACCCAAGGATCTGGCCGTGCCTCCTAACGCTCCATTCCA
GCTGTCTTGCGAAGCCGTGGGACCTCCTGAGCCTGTGACAATAGTTTGGTGGCGGGGCACCACAAAGATC
GGCGGACCTGCTCCTTCTCCTTCCGTGCTGAATGTGACCGGCGTGACCCAGAGCACCATGTTTAGCTGCG
AGGCCCACAACCTGAAAGGCCTGGCCTCTAGCAGAACCGCCACCGTGCATCTTCAAGCCTTGCCTGCCGC
TCCTTTCAACATCACCGTGACCAAGCTGAGCAGCAGCAATGCCTCTGTGGCTTGGATGCCTGGCGCTGAT
GGTAGAGCACTGCTGCAGAGCTGTACCGTGCAAGTGACACAAGCTCCAGGCGGCTGGGAAGTGCTGGCTG
TGGTTGTTCCTGTGCCTCCTTTCACCTGTCTGCTGAGAGATCTGGTGCCTGCCACCAACTACAGCCTGAG
AGTCAGATGCGCCAACGCTCTGGGCCCTTCTCCATATGCTGATTGGGTGCCCTTCCAGACCAAAGGACTG
GCCCCTGCTTCTGCCCCTCAGAATCTGCACGCCATCAGAACCGATAGCGGCCTGATCCTGGAATGGGAAG
AAGTGATCCCCGAGGCTCCTCTGGAAGGACCTCTGGGACCTTACAAGCTGTCCTGGGTGCAAGACAACGG
CACACAGGACGAACTGACCGTCGAGGGCACAAGAGCCAATCTGACAGGCTGGGACCCTCAGAAAGACCTG
ATCGTCAGAGTGTGCGTGTCCAACGCCGTTGGCTGTGGACCTTGGAGTCAGCCTCTGGTGGTGTCCTCTC
ACGATAGAGCTGGACAGCAGGGCCCTCCTCACAGCAGAACATCTTGG
